Addgene plasmid #74214: pMZ377
Purpose: Combined sgRNA/Cas9 vector with LEU2 marker
Depositing lab: Mikel Zaratiegui. Depositing organization: Rutgers, The State University of New Jersey.
Backbone
  Vector backbone: pMZ374
  Vector type: Yeast Expression, CRISPR
  Selectable markers: LEU2
Growth in bacteria
  Bacterial resistance: Ampicillin, 100 μg/mL
  Growth temperature: 37°C
  Growth strain: DH5alpha
  Copy number: Unknown
Gene/Insert 1
  Gene/Insert name: Cas9
  Mutation: Silent muation of the CspCI site
  Promoter: adh1
  Cloning method: Gibson Cloning
  Sequencing primers: 5′ GGT TTT CAG TAT AAT GTT ACA TGC G
Gene/Insert 2
  Gene/Insert name: rrk1:sgRNA
  Promoter: rrk1
  Cloning method: Gibson Cloning
  Sequencing primers: 5′ TGT AAA ACG ACG GCC AGT
Terms and licenses: Academic/Nonprofit Terms; Industry Terms: Not Available to Industry
How to cite: pMZ377 was a gift from Mikel Zaratiegui (Addgene plasmid # 74214 ; http://n2t.net/addgene:74214 ; RRID:Addgene_74214)
