[The description below was written by a language model from this plasmid's Addgene catalogue record and the feature table of its GenBank file.]
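Description:
pMZ377 is an 11.9 kb all-in-one CRISPR/Cas9 plasmid for fission yeast (Schizosaccharomyces pombe), derived from pMZ374 and built on pUC19-type sequences. It carries both the nuclease and the guide RNA cassette on a single episome. In E. coli it is propagated through the high-copy pMB1/ColE1 origin and selected with ampicillin via the bla gene. In yeast it replicates autonomously from the S. pombe ars1 element and is selected with the S. cerevisiae LEU2 gene under its own promoter, an auxotrophic marker encoding 3-isopropylmalate dehydrogenase for leucine biosynthesis. Remnants of the lacZα region, lac promoter/operator and standard M13 primer sites remain from the cloning backbone.

The first expression unit places Streptococcus pyogenes Cas9, followed by a C-terminal SV40 nuclear localization signal, under the constitutive S. pombe adh1 promoter and ends in the CYC1 terminator. The Cas9 coding sequence contains a silent mutation that removes its internal CspCI site. The second unit, on the opposite strand, uses the rrk1 promoter and leader RNA (from the gene for the RNase P K-RNA). It drives a CspCI placeholder, then the sgRNA scaffold, then a hammerhead ribozyme from the tobacco ringspot virus satellite RNA. The leader and the self-cleaving ribozyme are there to produce a guide RNA with defined ends. The placeholder appears to serve as the insertion point for a user-chosen targeting sequence, which would explain why the site was eliminated from Cas9. The record names no specific target, so the plasmid is best viewed as an empty recipient vector for genome-editing experiments. Some labels in the depositor's feature file are evidently carried-over misnomers, for example Cas9 segments tagged as CEN6_ARS4.
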