LOCUS       Exported 11906 bp ds-DNA circular SYN 12-MAY-2021
DEFINITION  Combined sgRNA/Cas9 vector with LEU2 marker.
ACCESSION   .
VERSION     .
KEYWORDS    pMZ377
SOURCE      synthetic DNA construct
  ORGANISM  synthetic DNA construct
REFERENCE   1 (bases 1 to 11906)
  TITLE     sgRNA/Cas9
  JOURNAL   Unpublished
REFERENCE   2 (bases 1 to 11906)
  AUTHORS   .
  TITLE     Direct Submission
  JOURNAL   Exported May 12, 2021 from SnapGene Server 1.1.58
            http://www.snapgene.com
FEATURES             Location/Qualifiers
     source          1..11906
                     /organism="synthetic DNA construct"
                     /mol_type="other DNA"
     primer_bind     complement(29..51)
                     /label=pGEX 3'
                     /note="pGEX vectors, reverse primer"
     primer_bind     151..170
                     /label=pRS-marker
                     /note="pRS vectors, use to sequence yeast selectable
                     marker"
     rep_origin      539..1320
                     /label=ars1
                     /note="Schizosaccharomyces pombe autonomously replicating
                     sequence ars1"
     primer_bind     1429..1445
                     /label=M13 fwd
                     /note="common sequencing primer, one of multiple similar
                     variants"
     promoter        1696..2103
                     /gene="S. cerevisiae LEU2"
                     /label=LEU2 promoter
     CDS             2104..3198
                     /codon_start=1
                     /gene="S. cerevisiae LEU2"
                     /product="3-isopropylmalate dehydrogenase, required for
                     leucine biosynthesis"
                     /label=LEU2
                     /note="yeast auxotrophic marker"
                     /translation="MSAPKKIVVLPGDHVGQEITAEAIKVLKAISDVRSNVKFDFENHL
                     IGGAAIDATGVPLPDEALEASKKVDAVLLGAVGGPKWGTGSVRPEQGLLKIRKELQLYA
                     NLRPCNFASDSLLDLSPIKPQFAKGTDFVVVRELVGGIYFGKRKEDDGDGVAWDSEQYT
                     VPEVQRITRMAAFMALQHEPPLPIWSLDKANVLASSRLWRKTVEETIKNEFPTLKVQHQ
                     LIDSAAMILVKNPTHLNGIIITSNMFGDIISDEASVIPGSLGLLPSASLASLPDKNTAF
                     GLYEPCHGSAPDLPKNKVNPIATILSAAMMLKLSLNLPEEGKAIEDAVKKVLDAGIRTG
                     DLGGSNSTTEVGDAVAEEVKKILA"
     primer_bind     3870..3886
                     /label=M13 fwd
                     /note="common sequencing primer, one of multiple similar
                     variants"
     misc_RNA        complement(3936..3987)
                     /label=sTRSV HHRz
                     /note="hammerhead ribozyme from the tobacco ringspot virus
                     satellite RNA (Khvorova et al., 2003)"
     promoter        complement(4106..4462)
                     /label=rrk1 promoter/leader
                     /note="promoter and leader RNA for the Schizosaccharomyces
                     pombe rrk1 gene encoding the K-RNA component of RNase P
                     (Jacobs et al., 2014)"
     primer_bind     complement(4499..4515)
                     /label=M13 rev
                     /note="common sequencing primer, one of multiple similar
                     variants"
     primer_bind     complement(4499..4515)
                     /label=M13 Reverse
                     /note="In lacZ gene. Also called M13-rev"
     primer_bind     complement(4512..4534)
                     /label=M13/pUC Reverse
                     /note="In lacZ gene"
     protein_bind    4523..4539
                     /label=lac operator
                     /bound_moiety="lac repressor encoded by lacI"
                     /note="The lac repressor binds to the lac operator to
                     inhibit transcription in E. coli. This inhibition can be
                     relieved by adding lactose or
                     isopropyl-beta-D-thiogalactopyranoside (IPTG)."
     promoter        complement(4547..4577)
                     /label=lac promoter
                     /note="promoter for the E. coli lac operon"
     protein_bind    4592..4613
                     /label=CAP binding site
                     /bound_moiety="E. coli catabolite activator protein"
                     /note="CAP binding activates transcription in the presence
                     of cAMP."
     primer_bind     complement(4730..4747)
                     /label=L4440
                     /note="L4440 vector, forward primer"
     rep_origin      complement(4901..5489)
                     /direction=LEFT
                     /label=ori
                     /note="high-copy-number ColE1/pMB1/pBR322/pUC origin of
                     replication"
     primer_bind     complement(4981..5000)
                     /label=pBR322ori-F
                     /note="pBR322 origin, forward primer"
     CDS             complement(5660..6520)
                     /codon_start=1
                     /gene="bla"
                     /product="beta-lactamase"
                     /label=AmpR
                     /note="confers resistance to ampicillin, carbenicillin, and
                     related antibiotics"
                     /translation="MSIQHFRVALIPFFAAFCLPVFAHPETLVKVKDAEDQLGARVGYI
                     ELDLNSGKILESFRPEERFPMMSTFKVLLCGAVLSRIDAGQEQLGRRIHYSQNDLVEYS
                     PVTEKHLTDGMTVRELCSAAITMSDNTAANLLLTTIGGPKELTAFLHNMGDHVTRLDRW
                     EPELNEAIPNDERDTTMPVAMATTLRKLLTGELLTLASRQQLIDWMEADKVAGPLLRSA
                     LPAGWFIADKSGAGERGSRGIIAALGPDGKPSRIVVIYTTGSQATMDERNRQIAEIGAS
                     LIKHW"
     primer_bind     6283..6302
                     /label=Amp-R
                     /note="Ampicillin resistance gene, reverse primer"
     promoter        complement(6521..6625)
                     /gene="bla"
                     /label=AmpR promoter
     promoter        6654..7395
                     /label=adh1 promoter
                     /note="promoter for the Schizosaccharomyces pombe adh1 gene
                     encoding alcohol dehydrogenase"
     CDS             7416..11519
                     /codon_start=1
                     /product="Cas9 (Csn1) endonuclease from the Streptococcus
                     pyogenes Type II CRISPR/Cas system"
                     /label=Cas9
                     /note="generates RNA-guided double strand breaks in DNA"
                     /translation="MDKKYSIGLDIGTNSVGWAVITDEYKVPSKKFKVLGNTDRHSIKK
                     NLIGALLFDSGETAEATRLKRTARRRYTRRKNRICYLQEIFSNEMAKVDDSFFHRLEES
                     FLVEEDKKHERHPIFGNIVDEVAYHEKYPTIYHLRKKLVDSTDKADLRLIYLALAHMIK
                     FRGHFLIEGDLNPDNSDVDKLFIQLVQTYNQLFEENPINASGVDAKAILSARLSKSRRL
                     ENLIAQLPGEKKNGLFGNLIALSLGLTPNFKSNFDLAEDAKLQLSKDTYDDDLDNLLAQ
                     IGDQYADLFLAAKNLSDAILLSDILRVNTEITKAPLSASMIKRYDEHHQDLTLLKALVR
                     QQLPEKYKEIFFDQSKNGYAGYIDGGASQEEFYKFIKPILEKMDGTEELLVKLNREDLL
                     RKQRTFDNGSIPHQIHLGELHAILRRQEDFYPFLKDNREKIEKILTFRIPYYVGPLARG
                     NSRFAWMTRKSEETITPWNFEEVVDKGASAQSFIERMTNFDKNLPNEKVLPKHSLLYEY
                     FTVYNELTKVKYVTEGMRKPAFLSGEQKKAIVDLLFKTNRKVTVKQLKEDYFKKIECFD
                     SVEISGVEDRFNASLGTYHDLLKIIKDKDFLDNEENEDILEDIVLTLTLFEDREMIEER
                     LKTYAHLFDDKVMKQLKRRRYTGWGRLSRKLINGIRDKQSGKTILDFLKSDGFANRNFM
                     QLIHDDSLTFKEDIQKAQVSGQGDSLHEHIANLAGSPAIKKGILQTVKVVDELVKVMGR
                     HKPENIVIEMARENQTTQKGQKNSRERMKRIEEGIKELGSQILKEHPVENTQLQNEKLY
                     LYYLQNGRDMYVDQELDINRLSDYDVDHIVPQSFLKDDSIDNKVLTRSDKNRGKSDNVP
                     SEEVVKKMKNYWRQLLNAKLITQRKFDNLTKAERGGLSELDKAGFIKRQLVETRQITKH
                     VAQILDSRMNTKYDENDKLIREVKVITLKSKLVSDFRKDFQFYKVREINNYHHAHDAYL
                     NAVVGTALIKKYPKLESEFVYGDYKVYDVRKMIAKSEQEIGKATAKYFFYSNIMNFFKT
                     EITLANGEIRKRPLIETNGETGEIVWDKGRDFATVRKVLSMPQVNIVKKTEVQTGGFSK
                     ESILPKRNSDKLIARKKDWDPKKYGGFDSPTVAYSVLVVAKVEKGKSKKLKSVKELLGI
                     TIMERSSFEKNPIDFLEAKGYKEVKKDLIIKLPKYSLFELENGRKRMLASAGELQKGNE
                     LALPSKYVNFLYLASHYEKLKGSPEDNEQKQLFVEQHKHYLDEIIEQISEFSKRVILAD
                     ANLDKVLSAYNKHRDKPIREQAENIIHLFTLTNLGAPAAFKYFDTTIDRKRYTSTKEVL
                     DATLIHQSITGLYETRIDLSQLGGD"
     CDS             11532..11552
                     /codon_start=1
                     /product="nuclear localization signal of SV40 (simian virus
                     40) large T antigen"
                     /label=SV40 NLS
                     /translation="PKKKRKV"
     terminator      11585..11832
                     /gene="S. cerevisiae CYC1"
                     /label=CYC1 terminator
                     /note="transcription terminator for CYC1"
     primer_bind     complement(11601..11619)
                     /label=CYC1
                     /note="CYC1 transcription termination signal, reverse
                     primer"
     primer_bind     11879..11897
                     /label=pBRforEco
                     /note="pBR322 vectors, upsteam of EcoRI site, forward
                     primer"
ORIGIN
        1 tcgcgcgttt cggtgatgac ggtgaaaacc tctgacacat gcagctcccg gagacggtca
       61 cagcttgtct gtaagcggat gccgggagca gacaagcccg tcagggcgcg tcagcgggtg
      121 ttggcgggtg tcggggctgg cttaactatg cggcatcaga gcagattgta ctgagagtgc
      181 accataatcg atggccaacc ttccaattca ttaaatcgag tcctccatca gatgatttac
      241 aaggttttgc atagaatccc taagtaagag aagttgttag tgatttcttc aagtttacta
      301 aaatttacat acaaatggat gatctcttct ccattgtttc ctttcttctt gcaaacgcgt
      361 tttacaaaga gatgacatgc tattttctga ttattttttt ctatagtttt ctattttgta
      421 cgtccttggg agtccgaaat gtaaaatcgg ggtatggtta gtagcggcag cgttcattat
      481 ggtatataaa agataaaaag taggggcaag cgagacagaa tgggatacaa gggcatcgtc
      541 tataattata gctaaaaatt gtattttaat ttgtattttt tgtaatttta tttctcattg
      601 ttttacttaa aatgaatgcg aattagagaa aacttcaacg aaatgtcaaa ataagctcag
      661 caaaatatac aattttaggg aaagcgatca gcaacttatt ctccgttgta gattcttttt
      721 cttcataaat tccaacaatg taactgccaa ttgatttttc tctagatgct aataaattga
      781 aactaatgaa tataataaca caggttttga taaattgtaa actcttactc aaaaaaagaa
      841 tgttaaaact aatttaacct ttttataaag gctcatggcg ttaaagagga tagtaaaaat
      901 tctacaattt tttaatttaa tgtcacaatt gtcttgcgaa tataattcta ttaattttcg
      961 ctaactgctg ttttagtact attactttca atatgcctta tatgcaactt taattcatga
     1021 agaatgcaat atttttgcaa tctttcttgt actgagcgct ttttatcatt tagtactcat
     1081 tatttaattt ttcagtaaag ggcaataaat aaatttgtag aagatgcaat gtaatctcct
     1141 ctatcctttt gctcatatgt ttatgagtat acctagtcta gaaaggcttg tatttaaaat
     1201 attattcaat aaaaattcac aatttttacg acatgtgcta ccattcactt aacttcctga
     1261 ttataaaatt ggttcgttta tactaattac ttaagtacct ttaactaaac aaaatgccta
     1321 tatatatatt aatttacaat gagtgtcaga taagtcacta tgtccgagtg gttaaggagt
     1381 tagactcgcc atcgtgggta acgccagggt tttcccagtc acgacgttgt aaaacgacgg
     1441 ccagtgccaa gcttgtcgag gagaacttct agtatatcta catacctaat attattgcct
     1501 tattaaaaat ggaatcccaa caattacatc aaaatccaca ttctcttcaa aatcaattgt
     1561 cctgtacttc cttgttcatg tgtgttcaaa aacgttatat ttataggata attatactct
     1621 atttctcaac aagtaattgg ttgtttggcc gagcggtcta aggcgcctga ttcaagaaat
     1681 atcttgaccg cagttaactg tgggaatact caggtatcgt aagatgcaag agttcgaatc
     1741 tcttagcaac cattattttt ttcctcaaca taacgagaac acacaggggc gctatcgcac
     1801 agaatcaaat tcgatgactg gaaatttttt gttaatttca gaggtcgcct gacgcatata
     1861 cctttttcaa ctgaaaaatt gggagaaaaa ggaaaggtga gagccgcgga accggctttt
     1921 catatagaat agagaagcgt tcatgactaa atgcttgcat cacaatactt gaagttgaca
     1981 atattattta aggacctatt gttttttcca ataggtggtt agcaatcgtc ttactttcta
     2041 acttttctta ccttttacat ttcagcaata tatatatata tatttcaagg atataccatt
     2101 ctaatgtctg cccctaagaa gatcgtcgtt ttgccaggtg accacgttgg tcaagaaatc
     2161 acagccgaag ccattaaggt tcttaaagct atttctgatg ttcgttccaa tgtcaagttc
     2221 gatttcgaaa atcatttaat tggtggtgct gctatcgatg ctacaggtgt tccacttcca
     2281 gatgaggcgc tggaagcctc caagaaggtt gatgccgttt tgttaggtgc tgtgggtggt
     2341 cctaaatggg gtaccggtag tgttagacct gaacaaggtt tactaaaaat ccgtaaagaa
     2401 cttcaattgt acgccaactt aagaccatgt aactttgcat ccgactctct tttagactta
     2461 tctccaatca agccacaatt tgctaaaggt actgacttcg ttgttgtcag agaattagtg
     2521 ggaggtattt actttggtaa gagaaaggaa gacgatggtg atggtgtcgc ttgggatagt
     2581 gaacaataca ccgttccaga agtgcaaaga atcacaagaa tggccgcttt catggcccta
     2641 caacatgagc caccattgcc tatttggtcc ttggataaag ctaatgtttt ggcctcttca
     2701 agattatgga gaaaaactgt ggaggaaacc atcaagaacg aattccctac attgaaggtt
     2761 caacatcaat tgattgattc tgccgccatg atcctagtta agaacccaac ccacctaaat
     2821 ggtattataa tcaccagcaa catgtttggt gatatcatct ccgatgaagc ctccgttatc
     2881 ccaggttcct tgggtttgtt gccatctgcg tccttggcct ctttgccaga caagaacacc
     2941 gcatttggtt tgtacgaacc atgccacggt tctgctccag atttgccaaa gaataaggtc
     3001 aaccctatcg ccactatctt gtctgctgca atgatgttga aattgtcatt gaacttgcct
     3061 gaagaaggta aggccattga agatgcagtt aaaaaggttt tggatgcagg tatcagaact
     3121 ggtgatttag gtggttccaa cagtaccacc gaagtcggtg atgctgtcgc cgaagaagtt
     3181 aagaaaatcc ttgcttaaaa agattctctt tttttatgat atttgtacat aaactttata
     3241 aatgaaattc ataatagaaa cgacacgaaa ttacaaaatg gaatatgttc atagggtaga
     3301 cgaaactata tacgcaatct acatacattt atcaagaagg agaaaaagga ggatgtaaag
     3361 gaatacaggt aagcaaattg atactaatgg ctcaacgtga taaggaaaaa gaattgcact
     3421 ttaacattaa tattgacaag gaggagggca ccacacaaaa agttaggtgt aacagaaaat
     3481 catgaaacta tgattcctaa tttatatatt ggaggatttt ctctaaaaaa aaaaaaatac
     3541 aacaaataaa aaacactcaa tgacctgacc atttgatgga gtttaagtca ataccttctt
     3601 gaaccatttc ccataatggt gaaagttccc tcaagaattt tactctgtca gaaacggcct
     3661 taacgacgta gtcgatcgac ggtgtgaaat accgcacaga tgcgtaagga gaaaataccg
     3721 catcaggcgc cattcgccat tcaggctgcg caactgttgg gaagggcgat cggtgcgggc
     3781 ctcttcgcta ttacgccagc tggcgaaagg gggatgtgct gcaaggcgat taagttgggt
     3841 aacgccaggg ttttcccagt cacgacgttg taaaacgacg gccagtgcca agcttgcatg
     3901 cctgcaggtc gactctagag gatccccacg gtacccctgt ttcgtcctca cggactcatc
     3961 agaccggaaa gcacatccgg tgacagggca ccaccgactc ggtgccactc acttttttca
     4021 agttgataac ggactagcct tattttaact tgctatttct agctctaaaa cagagagata
     4081 acccacaaga attgagttaa gcccattctt cggtacaggt tatgtttttt ggcaacagca
     4141 actattcaaa tcaactgaaa gttttttaga attcaacaac ttccaatact caagtgtcca
     4201 agctagcaaa ctgtttaata atcgtgaccc aacattcctt tcatgcgcac cctcagcgtc
     4261 acataaatca acactttaca acacctattc aaagcttcta tatgccttcg tcatttaaat
     4321 gtctaacatt tcaaaaaagt gtttgctaat ggtaaattct tgagttttct tggaagcaca
     4381 tatataacga gtgtgactgt tctacgctcc ttgctgacta gtcatcagtc tacgcatgcc
     4441 aactaccacc aacataagca aaaggtaccc ggggtaccga gctcgaattc gtaatcatgt
     4501 catagctgtt tcctgtgtga aattgttatc cgctcacaat tccacacaac atacgagccg
     4561 gaagcataaa gtgtaaagcc tggggtgcct aatgagtgag ctaactcaca ttaattgcgt
     4621 tgcgctcact gcccgctttc cagtcgggaa acctgtcgtg ccagctgcat taatgaatcg
     4681 gccaacgcgc ggggagaggc ggtttgcgta ttgggcgctc ttccgcttcc tcgctcactg
     4741 actcgctgcg ctcggtcgtt cggctgcggc gagcggtatc agctcactca aaggcggtaa
     4801 tacggttatc cacagaatca ggggataacg caggaaagaa catgtgagca aaaggccagc
     4861 aaaaggccag gaaccgtaaa aaggccgcgt tgctggcgtt tttccatagg ctccgccccc
     4921 ctgacgagca tcacaaaaat cgacgctcaa gtcagaggtg gcgaaacccg acaggactat
     4981 aaagatacca ggcgtttccc cctggaagct ccctcgtgcg ctctcctgtt ccgaccctgc
     5041 cgcttaccgg atacctgtcc gcctttctcc cttcgggaag cgtggcgctt tctcatagct
     5101 cacgctgtag gtatctcagt tcggtgtagg tcgttcgctc caagctgggc tgtgtgcacg
     5161 aaccccccgt tcagcccgac cgctgcgcct tatccggtaa ctatcgtctt gagtccaacc
     5221 cggtaagaca cgacttatcg ccactggcag cagccactgg taacaggatt agcagagcga
     5281 ggtatgtagg cggtgctaca gagttcttga agtggtggcc taactacggc tacactagaa
     5341 gaacagtatt tggtatctgc gctctgctga agccagttac cttcggaaaa agagttggta
     5401 gctcttgatc cggcaaacaa accaccgctg gtagcggtgg tttttttgtt tgcaagcagc
     5461 agattacgcg cagaaaaaaa ggatctcaag aagatccttt gatcttttct acggggtctg
     5521 acgctcagtg gaacgaaaac tcacgttaag ggattttggt catgagatta tcaaaaagga
     5581 tcttcaccta gatcctttta aattaaaaat gaagttttaa atcaatctaa agtatatatg
     5641 agtaaacttg gtctgacagt taccaatgct taatcagtga ggcacctatc tcagcgatct
     5701 gtctatttcg ttcatccata gttgcctgac tccccgtcgt gtagataact acgatacggg
     5761 agggcttacc atctggcccc agtgctgcaa tgataccgcg agacccacgc tcaccggctc
     5821 cagatttatc agcaataaac cagccagccg gaagggccga gcgcagaagt ggtcctgcaa
     5881 ctttatccgc ctccatccag tctattaatt gttgccggga agctagagta agtagttcgc
     5941 cagttaatag tttgcgcaac gttgttgcca ttgctacagg catcgtggtg tcacgctcgt
     6001 cgtttggtat ggcttcattc agctccggtt cccaacgatc aaggcgagtt acatgatccc
     6061 ccatgttgtg caaaaaagcg gttagctcct tcggtcctcc gatcgttgtc agaagtaagt
     6121 tggccgcagt gttatcactc atggttatgg cagcactgca taattctctt actgtcatgc
     6181 catccgtaag atgcttttct gtgactggtg agtactcaac caagtcattc tgagaatagt
     6241 gtatgcggcg accgagttgc tcttgcccgg cgtcaatacg ggataatacc gcgccacata
     6301 gcagaacttt aaaagtgctc atcattggaa aacgttcttc ggggcgaaaa ctctcaagga
     6361 tcttaccgct gttgagatcc agttcgatgt aacccactcg tgcacccaac tgatcttcag
     6421 catcttttac tttcaccagc gtttctgggt gagcaaaaac aggaaggcaa aatgccgcaa
     6481 aaaagggaat aagggcgaca cggaaatgtt gaatactcat actcttcctt tttcaatatt
     6541 attgaagcat ttatcagggt tattgtctca tgagcggata catatttgaa tgtatttaga
     6601 aaaataaaca aataggggtt ccgcgcacat ttccccgaaa agtgccacct gacgccctac
     6661 aacaactaag aaaatggcta tcatgcggaa gctggtgaga agaacagcat cgggacaagg
     6721 gaaggaagaa caaagacaaa gaaaacaaaa gaaagcaatt gaaaacaaaa caaaacaatt
     6781 ttcattcctt ctcttatcat tccttttctt ttcttttctc tcattcaacg cactccatcg
     6841 tatccgtatt cctcttattt tttctctttc tctatatcca tttctttctc tctaggtgtg
     6901 tcctctctct ctcttcaatt tctctactcc gcattccaac gcatccttcc cccaacctcc
     6961 catttcctcc ttacggcccg atagcgatcg tctttccctc gctatcactc gctaccggcc
     7021 cctcctctgc accgtaacct cctacgtatt taccatatca taaagttttt tccgacgctt
     7081 atcgctgacc ccctgtcgcc ctcctattgg cttccggatt atcttcttgt ccataaggtg
     7141 atccatgctt cctgaagatt cccgaaatgt gtccactttg gcggggaatc attccatcca
     7201 cttctttctc tctcgctttc ctcattcggc gctccccttc cgcgtctcat tggtcttccg
     7261 ctccgttttt gctttgccga tgttacttgg ggagaggtgc gataatcctt tcgcaaaaac
     7321 tcggtttgac gcctcccatg gtataaatag tgggtggtgg acaggtgcct tcgcttttct
     7381 ttaagcaaga gaattgctgc aggtcgactc tagagatgga caagaagtac tccattgggc
     7441 tcgatatcgg cacaaacagc gtcggttggg ccgtcattac ggacgagtac aaggtgccga
     7501 gcaaaaaatt caaagttctg ggcaataccg atcgccacag cataaagaag aacctcattg
     7561 gcgccctcct gttcgactcc ggggagacgg ccgaagccac gcggctcaaa agaacagcac
     7621 ggcgcagata tacccgcaga aagaatcgga tctgctacct gcaggagatc tttagtaatg
     7681 agatggctaa ggtggatgac tctttcttcc ataggctgga ggagtccttt ttggtggagg
     7741 aggataaaaa gcacgagcgc cacccaatct ttggcaatat cgtggacgag gtggcgtacc
     7801 atgaaaagta cccaaccata tatcatctga ggaagaagct tgtagacagt actgataagg
     7861 ctgacttgcg gttgatctat ctcgcgctgg cgcatatgat caaatttcgg ggacacttcc
     7921 tcatcgaggg ggacctgaac ccagacaaca gcgatgtcga caaactcttt atccaactgg
     7981 ttcagactta caatcagctt ttcgaagaga acccgatcaa cgcatccgga gttgacgcca
     8041 aagcaatcct gagcgctagg ctgtccaaat cccggcggct cgaaaacctc atcgcacagc
     8101 tccctgggga gaagaagaac ggcctgtttg gtaatcttat cgccctgtca ctcgggctga
     8161 cccccaactt taaatctaac ttcgacctgg ccgaagatgc caagcttcaa ctgagcaaag
     8221 acacctacga tgatgatctc gacaatctgc tggcccagat cggcgaccag tacgcagacc
     8281 tttttttggc ggcaaagaac ctgtcagacg ccattctgct gagtgatatt ctgcgagtga
     8341 acacggagat caccaaagct ccgctgagcg ctagtatgat caagcgctat gatgagcacc
     8401 accaagactt gactttgctg aaggcccttg tcagacagca actgcctgag aagtacaagg
     8461 aaattttctt cgatcagtct aaaaatggct acgccggata cattgacggc ggagcaagcc
     8521 aggaggaatt ttacaaattt attaagccca tcttggaaaa aatggacggc accgaggagc
     8581 tgctggtaaa gcttaacaga gaagatctgt tgcgcaaaca gcgcactttc gacaatggaa
     8641 gcatccccca ccagattcac ctgggcgaac tgcacgctat cctcaggcgg caagaggatt
     8701 tctacccctt tttgaaagat aacagggaaa agattgagaa aatcctcaca tttcggatac
     8761 cctactatgt aggccccctc gcccggggaa attccagatt cgcgtggatg actcgcaaat
     8821 cagaagagac catcactccc tggaacttcg aggaagtcgt ggataagggg gcctctgccc
     8881 agtccttcat cgaaaggatg actaactttg ataaaaatct gcctaacgaa aaggtgcttc
     8941 ctaaacactc tctgctgtac gagtacttca cagtttataa cgagctcacc aaggtcaaat
     9001 acgtcacaga agggatgaga aagccagcat tcctgtctgg agagcagaag aaagctatcg
     9061 tggacctcct cttcaagacg aaccggaaag ttaccgtgaa acagctcaaa gaagactatt
     9121 tcaaaaagat tgaatgtttc gactctgttg aaatcagcgg agtggaggat cgcttcaacg
     9181 catccctggg aacgtatcac gatctcctga aaatcattaa agacaaggac ttcctggaca
     9241 atgaggagaa cgaggacatt cttgaggaca ttgtcctcac ccttacgttg tttgaagata
     9301 gggagatgat tgaagaacgc ttgaaaactt acgctcatct cttcgacgac aaagtcatga
     9361 aacagctcaa gaggcgccga tatacaggat gggggcggct gtcaagaaaa ctgatcaatg
     9421 ggatccgaga taagcagtct ggaaagacaa tcctggattt tcttaagtcc gatggatttg
     9481 ccaaccggaa cttcatgcag ttgatccatg atgactctct cacctttaag gaggacatcc
     9541 agaaagcaca agtttctggc cagggggaca gtcttcacga gcacatcgct aatcttgcag
     9601 gtagcccagc tatcaaaaag ggaatactgc agaccgttaa ggtcgtggat gaactcgtca
     9661 aagtaatggg aaggcataag cccgagaata tcgttatcga gatggcccga gagaaccaaa
     9721 ctacccagaa gggacagaag aacagtaggg aaaggatgaa gaggattgaa gagggtataa
     9781 aagaactggg gtcccaaatc cttaaggaac acccagttga aaacacccag cttcagaatg
     9841 agaagctcta cctgtactac ctgcagaacg gcagggacat gtacgtggat caggaactgg
     9901 acatcaatcg gctctccgac tacgacgtgg atcatatcgt gccccagtct tttctcaaag
     9961 atgattctat tgataataaa gtgttgacaa gatccgataa aaatagaggg aagagtgata
    10021 acgtcccctc agaagaagtt gtcaagaaaa tgaaaaatta ttggcggcag ctgctgaacg
    10081 ccaaactgat cacacaacgg aagttcgata atctgactaa ggctgaacga ggtggcctgt
    10141 ctgagttgga taaagccggc ttcatcaaaa ggcagcttgt tgagacacgc cagatcacca
    10201 agcacgtggc ccaaattctc gattcacgca tgaacaccaa gtacgatgaa aatgacaaac
    10261 tgattcgaga ggtgaaagtt attactctga agtctaagct ggtctcagat ttcagaaagg
    10321 actttcagtt ttataaggtg agagagatca acaattacca ccatgcgcat gatgcctacc
    10381 tgaatgcagt ggtaggcact gcacttatca aaaaatatcc caagcttgaa tctgaatttg
    10441 tttacggaga ctataaagtg tacgatgtta ggaaaatgat cgcaaagtct gagcaggaaa
    10501 taggcaaggc caccgctaag tacttctttt acagcaatat tatgaatttt ttcaagaccg
    10561 agattacact ggccaatgga gagattcgga agcgaccact tatcgaaaca aacggagaaa
    10621 caggagaaat cgtgtgggac aagggtaggg atttcgcgac agtccggaag gtcctgtcca
    10681 tgccgcaggt gaacatcgtt aaaaagaccg aagtacagac cggaggcttc tccaaggaaa
    10741 gtatcctccc gaaaaggaac agcgacaagc tgatcgcacg caaaaaagat tgggacccca
    10801 agaaatacgg cggattcgat tctcctacag tcgcttacag tgtactggtt gtggccaaag
    10861 tggagaaagg gaagtctaaa aaactcaaaa gcgtcaagga actgctgggc atcacaatca
    10921 tggagcgatc aagcttcgaa aaaaacccca tcgactttct cgaggcgaaa ggatataaag
    10981 aggtcaaaaa agacctcatc attaagcttc ccaagtactc tctctttgag cttgaaaacg
    11041 gccggaaacg aatgctcgct agtgcgggcg agctgcagaa aggtaacgag ctggcactgc
    11101 cctctaaata cgttaatttc ttgtatctgg ccagccacta tgaaaagctc aaagggtctc
    11161 ccgaagataa tgagcagaag cagctgttcg tggaacaaca caaacactac cttgatgaga
    11221 tcatcgagca aataagcgaa ttctccaaaa gagtgatcct cgccgacgct aacctcgata
    11281 aggtgctttc tgcttacaat aagcacaggg ataagcccat cagggagcag gcagaaaaca
    11341 ttatccactt gtttactctg accaacttgg gcgcgcctgc agccttcaag tacttcgaca
    11401 ccaccataga cagaaagcgg tacacctcta caaaggaggt cctggacgcc acactgattc
    11461 atcagtcaat tacggggctc tatgaaacaa gaatcgacct ctctcagctc ggtggagaca
    11521 gcagggctga ccccaagaag aagaggaagg tgtgattttg gacctcgagt cattggacct
    11581 cgagtcatgt aattagttat gtcacgctta cattcacgcc ctccccccac atccgctcta
    11641 accgaaaagg aaggagttag acaacctgaa gtctaggtcc ctatttattt ttttatagtt
    11701 atgttagtat taagaacgtt atttatattt caaatttttc ttttttttct gtacagacgc
    11761 gtgtacgcat gtaacattat actgaaaacc ttgcttgaga aggttttggg acgctcgaag
    11821 gctttaattt gcgatccccg tctaagaaac cattattatc atgacattaa cctataaaaa
    11881 taggcgtatc acgaggccct ttcgtc
//
