LOCUS       New_DNA 11906 bp ds-DNA circular 04-AUG-2014
DEFINITION  .
ACCESSION
VERSION
SOURCE      .
  ORGANISM  .
COMMENT
COMMENT     ApEinfo:methylated:1
FEATURES             Location/Qualifiers
     misc_feature    complement(4106..4369)
                     /label=leader?
                     /ApEinfo_fwdcolor=cyan
                     /ApEinfo_revcolor=green
                     /ApEinfo_graphicformat=arrow_data {{0 1 2 0 0 -1} {} 0}
     width           5
     offset          0
     primer_bind     7346..7365
                     /note="part1_Seq"
                     /label=part1_Seq
                     /ApEinfo_fwdcolor=#3538ff
                     /ApEinfo_revcolor=#fff92f
                     /ApEinfo_graphicformat=arrow_data {{0 1 2 0 0 -1} {} 0}
     width           5
     offset          0
     RBS             complement(4072..4105)
                     /label=CspCI placeholder
                     /ApEinfo_fwdcolor=#ff1919
                     /ApEinfo_revcolor=green
                     /ApEinfo_graphicformat=arrow_data {{0 1 2 0 0 -1} {} 0}
     width           5
     offset          0
     promoter        6654..7374
                     /note="adh"
                     /label=adh
                     /ApEinfo_fwdcolor=pink
                     /ApEinfo_revcolor=pink
                     /ApEinfo_graphicformat=arrow_data {{0 1 2 0 0 -1} {} 0}
     width           5
     offset          0
     source          1..184
                     /organism="Cloning vector pUC19"
                     /mol_type="other DNA"
                     /label=source:Cloning vector pUC19
                     /ApEinfo_fwdcolor=cyan
                     /ApEinfo_revcolor=green
                     /ApEinfo_graphicformat=arrow_data {{0 1 2 0 0 -1} {} 0}
     width           5
     offset          0
     frag            7375..7397
                     /note="8239 to 8261 of pArt2CBD"
                     /label=8239
     to              8261 of pArt2CBD
                     /ApEinfo_fwdcolor=pink
                     /ApEinfo_revcolor=pink
                     /ApEinfo_graphicformat=arrow_data {{0 1 2 0 0 -1} {} 0}
     width           5
     offset          0
     misc_feature    complement(196..1155)
                     /label=ARS1
                     /ApEinfo_fwdcolor=#ff514b
                     /ApEinfo_revcolor=green
                     /ApEinfo_graphicformat=arrow_data {{0 1 2 0 0 -1} {} 0}
     width           5
     offset          0
     promoter        7375..7395
                     /note="adh [Split]"
                     /label=adh [Split]
                     /ApEinfo_fwdcolor=pink
                     /ApEinfo_revcolor=pink
                     /ApEinfo_graphicformat=arrow_data {{0 1 2 0 0 -1} {} 0}
     width           5
     offset          0
     CDS             join(3151..3198,2104..2270,2272..3149)
                     /note="LEU2"
                     /label=LEU2
                     /ApEinfo_fwdcolor=#5eff4c
                     /ApEinfo_revcolor=green
                     /ApEinfo_graphicformat=arrow_data {{0 1 2 0 0 -1} {} 0}
     width           5
     offset          0 ???? 7397..7397
                     /note="adh [Split]"
                     /label=adh [Split](1)
                     /ApEinfo_label=adh [Split]
                     /ApEinfo_fwdcolor=pink
                     /ApEinfo_revcolor=pink
                     /ApEinfo_graphicformat=arrow_data {{0 1 2 0 0 -1} {} 0}
     width           5
     offset          0
     misc_RNA        complement(3988..4071)
                     /label=gRNA
                     /ApEinfo_fwdcolor=#20ff0e
                     /ApEinfo_revcolor=green
                     /ApEinfo_graphicformat=arrow_data {{0 1 2 0 0 -1} {} 0}
     width           5
     offset          0
     gene            9419..9430
                     /note="Cas9"
                     /label=CEN6_ARS4
                     /ApEinfo_fwdcolor=pink
                     /ApEinfo_revcolor=pink
                     /ApEinfo_graphicformat=arrow_data {{0 1 2 0 0 -1} {} 0}
     width           5
     offset          0
     misc_feature    3887..3887
                     /gene="lacZalpha"
                     /note="multiple cloning site (EcoRI-HindIII)"
                     /label=lacZalpha
                     /ApEinfo_fwdcolor=#12ffa2
                     /ApEinfo_revcolor=green
                     /ApEinfo_graphicformat=arrow_data {{0 1 2 0 0 -1} {} 0}
     width           5
     offset          0
     gene            9432..9437
                     /note="Cas9"
                     /label=CEN6_ARS4(1)
                     /ApEinfo_label=CEN6_ARS4
                     /ApEinfo_fwdcolor=pink
                     /ApEinfo_revcolor=pink
                     /ApEinfo_graphicformat=arrow_data {{0 1 2 0 0 -1} {} 0}
     width           5
     offset          0
     -10_signal      complement(4548..4553)
                     /note="Plac promoter (drives lacZalpha; counter-clockwise);
                     TATGTT"
                     /label=Plac promoter (drives lacZalpha; counter-clockwise
                     /ApEinfo_fwdcolor=pink
                     /ApEinfo_revcolor=pink
                     /ApEinfo_graphicformat=arrow_data {{0 1 2 0 0 -1} {} 0}
     width           5
     offset          0
     gene            9440..9454
                     /note="Cas9"
                     /label=CEN6_ARS4(2)
                     /ApEinfo_label=CEN6_ARS4
                     /ApEinfo_fwdcolor=pink
                     /ApEinfo_revcolor=pink
                     /ApEinfo_graphicformat=arrow_data {{0 1 2 0 0 -1} {} 0}
     width           5
     offset          0
     gene            complement(146..184)
                     /gene="lacZalpha"
                     /label=lacZalpha(1)
                     /ApEinfo_label=lacZalpha
                     /ApEinfo_fwdcolor=pink
                     /ApEinfo_revcolor=pink
                     /ApEinfo_graphicformat=arrow_data {{0 1 2 0 0 -1} {} 0}
     width           5
     offset          0
     misc_feature    complement(11584..11832)
                     /note="CYC1 Terminator"
                     /label=T7_promoter
                     /ApEinfo_fwdcolor=pink
                     /ApEinfo_revcolor=pink
                     /ApEinfo_graphicformat=arrow_data {{0 1 2 0 0 -1} {} 0}
     width           5
     offset          0
     -35_signal      complement(4572..4577)
                     /note="Plac promoter (drives lacZalpha; counter-clockwise);
                     TTTACA"
                     /label=Plac promoter (drives lacZalpha;
                     counter-clockwise(1)
                     /ApEinfo_label=Plac promoter (drives lacZalpha;
                     counter-clockwise
                     /ApEinfo_fwdcolor=pink
                     /ApEinfo_revcolor=pink
                     /ApEinfo_graphicformat=arrow_data {{0 1 2 0 0 -1} {} 0}
     width           5
     offset          0
     misc_feature    complement(11569..11572)
                     /note="CYC1 Terminator"
                     /label=CEN6_ARS4(3)
                     /ApEinfo_label=CEN6_ARS4
                     /ApEinfo_fwdcolor=pink
                     /ApEinfo_revcolor=pink
                     /ApEinfo_graphicformat=arrow_data {{0 1 2 0 0 -1} {} 0}
     width           5
     offset          0
     protein_bind    complement(4597..4609)
                     /note="CAP protein binding site"
                     /bound_moiety="catabolite activator protein (CAP)"
                     /label=CAP protein binding site
                     /ApEinfo_fwdcolor=pink
                     /ApEinfo_revcolor=pink
                     /ApEinfo_graphicformat=arrow_data {{0 1 2 0 0 -1} {} 0}
     width           5
     offset          0
     gene            7416..9418
                     /note="Cas9"
                     /label=CEN6_ARS4(4)
                     /ApEinfo_label=CEN6_ARS4
                     /ApEinfo_fwdcolor=pink
                     /ApEinfo_revcolor=pink
                     /ApEinfo_graphicformat=arrow_data {{0 1 2 0 0 -1} {} 0}
     width           5
     offset          0
     rep_origin      complement(4901..5489)
                     /note="pMB1 origin of replication (counter-clockwise)
                     (RNAII -35 to RNA/DNA switch point)"
                     /label=pMB1 origin of replication (counter-clockwise) (RN
                     /ApEinfo_fwdcolor=pink
                     /ApEinfo_revcolor=pink
                     /ApEinfo_graphicformat=arrow_data {{0 1 2 0 0 -1} {} 0}
     width           5
     offset          0
     gene            9455..11555
                     /note="Cas9"
                     /label=CEN6_ARS4(5)
                     /ApEinfo_label=CEN6_ARS4
                     /ApEinfo_fwdcolor=pink
                     /ApEinfo_revcolor=pink
                     /ApEinfo_graphicformat=arrow_data {{0 1 2 0 0 -1} {} 0}
     width           5
     offset          0
     primer_bind     2997..3016
                     /note="LEU2_894S"
                     /label=LEU2_894S
                     /ApEinfo_fwdcolor=#3538ff
                     /ApEinfo_revcolor=#fff92f
                     /ApEinfo_graphicformat=arrow_data {{0 1 2 0 0 -1} {} 0}
     width           5
     offset          0
     polyA_signal    11585..11832
                     /label=CYC1 3' end processing
                     /ApEinfo_fwdcolor=cyan
                     /ApEinfo_revcolor=green
                     /ApEinfo_graphicformat=arrow_data {{0 1 2 0 0 -1} {} 0}
     width           5
     offset          0
     CDS             complement(146..184)
                     /gene="lacZalpha"
                     /codon_start=1
                     /product="beta-galactosidase alpha fragment"
                     /translation="MTMITPSLHACRSTLEDPRVPSSNSLAVVLQRRDWENPGVTQLNR
                     LAAHPPFASWRNSEEARTDRPSQQLRSLNGEWRLMRYFLLTHLCGISHRIWCTLSTICS
                     DAA"
                     /label=beta-galactosidase alpha fragment
                     /ApEinfo_fwdcolor=#5eff4c
                     /ApEinfo_revcolor=green
                     /ApEinfo_graphicformat=arrow_data {{0 1 2 0 0 -1} {} 0}
     width           5
     offset          0
     misc_RNA        complement(4901..5453)
                     /note="RNAII transcript (complementary strand)"
                     /label=RNAII transcript (complementary strand)
                     /ApEinfo_fwdcolor=pink
                     /ApEinfo_revcolor=pink
                     /ApEinfo_graphicformat=arrow_data {{0 1 2 0 0 -1} {} 0}
     width           5
     offset          0
     -35_signal      5307..5312
                     /note="RNAI promoter (clockwise); TTGAAG"
                     /label=RNAI promoter (clockwise); TTGAAG
                     /ApEinfo_fwdcolor=pink
                     /ApEinfo_revcolor=pink
                     /ApEinfo_graphicformat=arrow_data {{0 1 2 0 0 -1} {} 0}
     width           5
     offset          0
     -10_signal      5329..5334
                     /note="RNAI promoter (clockwise); GCTACA"
                     /label=RNAI promoter (clockwise); GCTACA
                     /ApEinfo_fwdcolor=pink
                     /ApEinfo_revcolor=pink
                     /ApEinfo_graphicformat=arrow_data {{0 1 2 0 0 -1} {} 0}
     width           5
     offset          0
     misc_RNA        5343..5450
                     /note="RNAI transcript"
                     /label=RNAI transcript
                     /ApEinfo_fwdcolor=pink
                     /ApEinfo_revcolor=pink
                     /ApEinfo_graphicformat=arrow_data {{0 1 2 0 0 -1} {} 0}
     width           5
     offset          0
     -10_signal      complement(5463..5468)
                     /note="RNAII promoter (counter-clockwise); CGTAAT"
                     /label=RNAII promoter (counter-clockwise); CGTAAT
                     /ApEinfo_fwdcolor=pink
                     /ApEinfo_revcolor=pink
                     /ApEinfo_graphicformat=arrow_data {{0 1 2 0 0 -1} {} 0}
     width           5
     offset          0
     -35_signal      complement(5484..5489)
                     /note="RNAII promoter (counter-clockwise); TTGAGA"
                     /label=RNAII promoter (counter-clockwise); TTGAGA
                     /ApEinfo_fwdcolor=pink
                     /ApEinfo_revcolor=pink
                     /ApEinfo_graphicformat=arrow_data {{0 1 2 0 0 -1} {} 0}
     width           5
     offset          0
     gene            complement(5660..6520)
                     /gene="bla"
                     /label=bla
                     /ApEinfo_fwdcolor=pink
                     /ApEinfo_revcolor=pink
                     /ApEinfo_graphicformat=arrow_data {{0 1 2 0 0 -1} {} 0}
     width           5
     offset          0
     CDS             complement(5660..6520)
                     /gene="bla"
                     /note="ampR (confers resistance to ampicillin)"
                     /codon_start=1
                     /product="beta-lactamase"
                     /translation="MSIQHFRVALIPFFAAFCLPVFAHPETLVKVKDAEDQLGARVGYI
                     ELDLNSGKILESFRPEERFPMMSTFKVLLCGAVLSRIDAGQEQLGRRIHYSQNDLVEYS
                     PVTEKHLTDGMTVRELCSAAITMSDNTAANLLLTTIGGPKELTAFLHNMGDHVTRLDRW
                     EPELNEAIPNDERDTTMPVAMATTLRKLLTGELLTLASRQQLIDWMEADKVAGPLLRSA
                     LPAGWFIADKSGAGERGSRGIIAALGPDGKPSRIVVIYTTGSQATMDERNRQIAEIGAS
                     LIKHW"
                     /label=beta-lactamase
                     /ApEinfo_fwdcolor=#5eff4c
                     /ApEinfo_revcolor=green
                     /ApEinfo_graphicformat=arrow_data {{0 1 2 0 0 -1} {} 0}
     width           5
     offset          0
     sig_peptide     complement(6452..6520)
                     /gene="bla"
                     /note="required for secretion to the periplasm; cleaved off
                     to form the mature beta-lactamase protein."
                     /label=bla(1)
                     /ApEinfo_label=bla
                     /ApEinfo_fwdcolor=pink
                     /ApEinfo_revcolor=pink
                     /ApEinfo_graphicformat=arrow_data {{0 1 2 0 0 -1} {} 0}
     width           5
     offset          0
     -10_signal      complement(6564..6569)
                     /note="bla promoter (counter-clockwise); GAGACA"
                     /label=bla promoter (counter-clockwise); GAGACA
                     /ApEinfo_fwdcolor=pink
                     /ApEinfo_revcolor=pink
                     /ApEinfo_graphicformat=arrow_data {{0 1 2 0 0 -1} {} 0}
     width           5
     offset          0
     -35_signal      complement(6585..6590)
                     /note="bla promoter (counter-clockwise); TTCAAA"
                     /label=bla promoter (counter-clockwise); TTCAAA
                     /ApEinfo_fwdcolor=pink
                     /ApEinfo_revcolor=pink
                     /ApEinfo_graphicformat=arrow_data {{0 1 2 0 0 -1} {} 0}
     width           5
     offset          0
     source          3681..3887
                     /organism="Cloning vector pUC19"
                     /mol_type="other DNA"
                     /label=source:Cloning vector pUC19(1)
                     /ApEinfo_label=source:Cloning vector pUC19
                     /ApEinfo_fwdcolor=cyan
                     /ApEinfo_revcolor=green
                     /ApEinfo_graphicformat=arrow_data {{0 1 2 0 0 -1} {} 0}
     width           5
     offset          0
     gene            complement(3681..3887)
                     /gene="lacZalpha"
                     /label=lacZalpha(2)
                     /ApEinfo_label=lacZalpha
                     /ApEinfo_fwdcolor=pink
                     /ApEinfo_revcolor=pink
                     /ApEinfo_graphicformat=arrow_data {{0 1 2 0 0 -1} {} 0}
     width           5
     offset          0
     CDS             complement(3681..3887)
                     /gene="lacZalpha"
                     /codon_start=1
                     /product="beta-galactosidase alpha fragment"
                     /translation="MTMITPSLHACRSTLEDPRVPSSNSLAVVLQRRDWENPGVTQLNR
                     LAAHPPFASWRNSEEARTDRPSQQLRSLNGEWRLMRYFLLTHLCGISHRIWCTLSTICS
                     DAA"
                     /label=beta-galactosidase alpha fragment(1)
                     /ApEinfo_label=beta-galactosidase alpha fragment
                     /ApEinfo_fwdcolor=#5eff4c
                     /ApEinfo_revcolor=green
                     /ApEinfo_graphicformat=arrow_data {{0 1 2 0 0 -1} {} 0}
     width           5
     offset          0
     misc_feature    4472..4473
                     /gene="lacZalpha"
                     /note="multiple cloning site (EcoRI-HindIII)"
                     /label=lacZalpha(3)
                     /ApEinfo_label=lacZalpha
                     /ApEinfo_fwdcolor=#12ffa2
                     /ApEinfo_revcolor=green
                     /ApEinfo_graphicformat=arrow_data {{0 1 2 0 0 -1} {} 0}
     width           5
     offset          0
     source          4472..4473
                     /organism="Cloning vector pUC19"
                     /mol_type="other DNA"
                     /label=source:Cloning vector pUC19(2)
                     /ApEinfo_label=source:Cloning vector pUC19
                     /ApEinfo_fwdcolor=cyan
                     /ApEinfo_revcolor=green
                     /ApEinfo_graphicformat=arrow_data {{0 1 2 0 0 -1} {} 0}
     width           5
     offset          0
     gene            complement(4472..4473)
                     /gene="lacZalpha"
                     /label=lacZalpha(4)
                     /ApEinfo_label=lacZalpha
                     /ApEinfo_fwdcolor=pink
                     /ApEinfo_revcolor=pink
                     /ApEinfo_graphicformat=arrow_data {{0 1 2 0 0 -1} {} 0}
     width           5
     offset          0
     CDS             complement(4472..4473)
                     /gene="lacZalpha"
                     /codon_start=1
                     /product="beta-galactosidase alpha fragment"
                     /translation="MTMITPSLHACRSTLEDPRVPSSNSLAVVLQRRDWENPGVTQLNR
                     LAAHPPFASWRNSEEARTDRPSQQLRSLNGEWRLMRYFLLTHLCGISHRIWCTLSTICS
                     DAA"
                     /label=beta-galactosidase alpha fragment(2)
                     /ApEinfo_label=beta-galactosidase alpha fragment
                     /ApEinfo_fwdcolor=#5eff4c
                     /ApEinfo_revcolor=green
                     /ApEinfo_graphicformat=arrow_data {{0 1 2 0 0 -1} {} 0}
     width           5
     offset          0
     source          4501..6650
                     /organism="Cloning vector pUC19"
                     /mol_type="other DNA"
                     /label=source:Cloning vector pUC19(3)
                     /ApEinfo_label=source:Cloning vector pUC19
                     /ApEinfo_fwdcolor=cyan
                     /ApEinfo_revcolor=green
                     /ApEinfo_graphicformat=arrow_data {{0 1 2 0 0 -1} {} 0}
     width           5
     offset          0
     source          11843..11906
                     /organism="Cloning vector pUC19"
                     /mol_type="other DNA"
                     /label=source:Cloning vector pUC19(4)
                     /ApEinfo_label=source:Cloning vector pUC19
                     /ApEinfo_fwdcolor=cyan
                     /ApEinfo_revcolor=green
                     /ApEinfo_graphicformat=arrow_data {{0 1 2 0 0 -1} {} 0}
     width           5
     offset          0
     gene            complement(4501..4503)
                     /gene="lacZalpha"
                     /label=lacZalpha(5)
                     /ApEinfo_label=lacZalpha
                     /ApEinfo_fwdcolor=pink
                     /ApEinfo_revcolor=pink
                     /ApEinfo_graphicformat=arrow_data {{0 1 2 0 0 -1} {} 0}
     width           5
     offset          0
     CDS             complement(4501..4503)
                     /gene="lacZalpha"
                     /codon_start=1
                     /product="beta-galactosidase alpha fragment"
                     /translation="MTMITPSLHACRSTLEDPRVPSSNSLAVVLQRRDWENPGVTQLNR
                     LAAHPPFASWRNSEEARTDRPSQQLRSLNGEWRLMRYFLLTHLCGISHRIWCTLSTICS
                     DAA"
                     /label=beta-galactosidase alpha fragment(3)
                     /ApEinfo_label=beta-galactosidase alpha fragment
                     /ApEinfo_fwdcolor=#5eff4c
                     /ApEinfo_revcolor=green
                     /ApEinfo_graphicformat=arrow_data {{0 1 2 0 0 -1} {} 0}
     width           5
     offset          0
     misc_feature    3925..3927
                     /gene="lacZalpha"
                     /note="multiple cloning site (EcoRI-HindIII)"
                     /label=lacZalpha(6)
                     /ApEinfo_label=lacZalpha
                     /ApEinfo_fwdcolor=#12ffa2
                     /ApEinfo_revcolor=green
                     /ApEinfo_graphicformat=arrow_data {{0 1 2 0 0 -1} {} 0}
     width           5
     offset          0
     source          3925..3927
                     /organism="Cloning vector pUC19"
                     /mol_type="other DNA"
                     /label=source:Cloning vector pUC19(5)
                     /ApEinfo_label=source:Cloning vector pUC19
                     /ApEinfo_fwdcolor=cyan
                     /ApEinfo_revcolor=green
                     /ApEinfo_graphicformat=arrow_data {{0 1 2 0 0 -1} {} 0}
     width           5
     offset          0
     gene            complement(3925..3927)
                     /gene="lacZalpha"
                     /label=lacZalpha(7)
                     /ApEinfo_label=lacZalpha
                     /ApEinfo_fwdcolor=pink
                     /ApEinfo_revcolor=pink
                     /ApEinfo_graphicformat=arrow_data {{0 1 2 0 0 -1} {} 0}
     width           5
     offset          0
     CDS             complement(3925..3927)
                     /gene="lacZalpha"
                     /codon_start=1
                     /product="beta-galactosidase alpha fragment"
                     /translation="MTMITPSLHACRSTLEDPRVPSSNSLAVVLQRRDWENPGVTQLNR
                     LAAHPPFASWRNSEEARTDRPSQQLRSLNGEWRLMRYFLLTHLCGISHRIWCTLSTICS
                     DAA"
                     /label=beta-galactosidase alpha fragment(4)
                     /ApEinfo_label=beta-galactosidase alpha fragment
                     /ApEinfo_fwdcolor=#5eff4c
                     /ApEinfo_revcolor=green
                     /ApEinfo_graphicformat=arrow_data {{0 1 2 0 0 -1} {} 0}
     width           5
     offset          0
     stem_loop       complement(3936..3987)
                     /label=Hammerhead rbz
                     /ApEinfo_fwdcolor=#ff16fe
                     /ApEinfo_revcolor=#ce00b6
                     /ApEinfo_graphicformat=arrow_data {{0 1 2 0 0 -1} {} 0}
     width           5
     offset          0
ORIGIN
        1 tcgcgcgttt cggtgatgac ggtgaaaacc tctgacacat gcagctcccg gagacggtca
       61 cagcttgtct gtaagcggat gccgggagca gacaagcccg tcagggcgcg tcagcgggtg
      121 ttggcgggtg tcggggctgg cttaactatg cggcatcaga gcagattgta ctgagagtgc
      181 accataatcg atggcCAACC TTCCAATTCA TTAAATCGAG TCCTCCATCA GATGATTTAC
      241 AAGGTTTTGC ATAGAATCCC TAAGTAAGAG AAGTTGTTAG TGATTTCTTC AAGTTTACTA
      301 AAATTTACAT ACAAATGGAT GATCTCTTCT CCATTGTTTC CTTTCTTCTT GCAAACGCGT
      361 TTTACAAAGA GATGACATGC TATTTTCTGA TTATTTTTTT CTATAGTTTT CTATTTTGTA
      421 CGTCCTTGGG AGTCCGAAAT GTAAAATCGG GGTATGGTTA GTAGCGGCAG CGTTCATTAT
      481 GGTATATAAA AGATAAAAAG TAGGGGCAAG CGAGACAGAA TGGGATACAA GGGCATCGTC
      541 TATAATTATA GCTAAAAATT GTATTTTAAT TTGTATTTTT TGTAATTTTA TTTCTCATTG
      601 TTTTACTTAA AATGAATGCG AATTAGAGAA AACTTCAACG AAATGTCAAA ATAAGCTCAG
      661 CAAAATATAC AATTTTAGGG AAAGCGATCA GCAACTTATT CTCCGTTGTA GATTCTTTTT
      721 CTTCATAAAT TCCAACAATG TAACTGCCAA TTGATTTTTC TCTAGATGCT AATAAATTGA
      781 AACTAATGAA TATAATAACA CAGGTTTTGA TAAATTGTAA ACTCTTACTC AAAAAAAGAA
      841 TGTTAAAACT AATTTAACCT TTTTATAAAG GCTCATGGCG TTAAAGAGGA TAGTAAAAAT
      901 TCTACAATTT TTTAATTTAA TGTCACAATT GTCTTGCGAA TATAATTCTA TTAATTTTCG
      961 CTAACTGCTG TTTTAGTACT ATTACTTTCA ATATGCCTTA TATGCAACTT TAATTCATGA
     1021 AGAATGCAAT ATTTTTGCAA TCTTTCTTGT ACTGAGCGCT TTTTATCATT TAGTACTCAT
     1081 TATTTAATTT TTCAGTAAAG GGCAATAAAT AAATTTGTAG AAGATGCAAT GTAATCTCCT
     1141 CTATCCTTTT GCTCATATGT TTATGAGTAT ACCTAGTCTA GAAAGGCTTG TATTTAAAAT
     1201 ATTATTCAAT AAAAATTCAC AATTTTTACG ACATGTGCTA CCATTCACTT AACTTCCTGA
     1261 TTATAAAATT GGTTCGTTTA TACTAATTAC TTAAGTACCT TTAACTAAAC AAAATGCCTA
     1321 TATATATATT AATTTACAAT GAGTGTCAGA TAAGTCACTA TGTCCGAGTG GTTAAGGAGT
     1381 TAGACTCGCC ATCGTGGGTA ACGCCAGGGT TTTCCCAGTC ACGACGTTGT AAAACGACGG
     1441 CCAGTGCCAA GCTTGTCGAG GAGAACTTCT AGTATATCTA CATACCTAAT ATTATTGCCT
     1501 TATTAAAAAT GGAATCCCAA CAATTACATC AAAATCCACA TTCTCTTCAA AATCAATTGT
     1561 CCTGTACTTC CTTGTTCATG TGTGTTCAAA AACGTTATAT TTATAGGATA ATTATACTCT
     1621 ATTTCTCAAC AAGTAATTGG TTGTTTGGCC GAGCGGTCTA AGGCGCCTGA TTCAAGAAAT
     1681 ATCTTGACCG CAGTTAACTG TGGGAATACT CAGGTATCGT AAGATGCAAG AGTTCGAATC
     1741 TCTTAGCAAC CATTATTTTT TTCCTCAACA TAACGAGAAC ACACAGGGGC GCTATCGCAC
     1801 AGAATCAAAT TCGATGACTG GAAATTTTTT GTTAATTTCA GAGGTCGCCT GACGCATATA
     1861 CCTTTTTCAA CTGAAAAATT GGGAGAAAAA GGAAAGGTGA GAGCCGCGGA ACCGGCTTTT
     1921 CATATAGAAT AGAGAAGCGT TCATGACTAA ATGCTTGCAT CACAATACTT GAAGTTGACA
     1981 ATATTATTTA AGGACCTATT GTTTTTTCCA ATAGGTGGTT AGCAATCGTC TTACTTTCTA
     2041 ACTTTTCTTA CCTTTTACAT TTCAGCAATA TATATATATA TATTTCAAGG ATATACCATT
     2101 CTAATGTCTG CCCCTAAGAA GATCGTCGTT TTGCCAGGTG ACCACGTTGG TCAAGAAATC
     2161 ACAGCCGAAG CCATTAAGGT TCTTAAAGCT ATTTCTGATG TTCGTTCCAA TGTCAAGTTC
     2221 GATTTCGAAA ATCATTTAAT TGGTGGTGCT GCTATCGATG CTACAGGTGT tCCACTTCCA
     2281 GATGAGGCGC TGGAAGCCTC CAAGAAGGTT GATGCCGTTT TGTTAGGTGC TGTGGGTGGT
     2341 CCTAAATGGG GTACCGGTAG TGTTAGACCT GAACAAGGTT TACTAAAAAT CCGTAAAGAA
     2401 CTTCAATTGT ACGCCAACTT AAGACCATGT AACTTTGCAT CCGACTCTCT TTTAGACTTA
     2461 TCTCCAATCA AGCCACAATT TGCTAAAGGT ACTGACTTCG TTGTTGTCAG AGAATTAGTG
     2521 GGAGGTATTT ACTTTGGTAA GAGAAAGGAA GACGATGGTG ATGGTGTCGC TTGGGATAGT
     2581 GAACAATACA CCGTTCCAGA AGTGCAAAGA ATCACAAGAA TGGCCGCTTT CATGGCCCTA
     2641 CAACATGAGC CACCATTGCC TATTTGGTCC TTGGATAAAG CTAATGTTTT GGCCTCTTCA
     2701 AGATTATGGA GAAAAACTGT GGAGGAAACC ATCAAGAACG AATTCCCTAC ATTGAAGGTT
     2761 CAACATCAAT TGATTGATTC TGCCGCCATG ATCCTAGTTA AGAACCCAAC CCACCTAAAT
     2821 GGTATTATAA TCACCAGCAA CATGTTTGGT GATATCATCT CCGATGAAGC CTCCGTTATC
     2881 CCAGGTTCCT TGGGTTTGTT GCCATCTGCG TCCTTGGCCT CTTTGCCAGA CAAGAACACC
     2941 GCATTTGGTT TGTACGAACC ATGCCACGGT TCTGCTCCAG ATTTGCCAAA GAATAAGGTC
     3001 AACCCTATCG CCACTATCTT GTCTGCTGCA ATGATGTTGA AATTGTCATT GAACTTGCCT
     3061 GAAGAAGGTA AGGCCATTGA AGATGCAGTT AAAAAGGTTT TGGATGCAGG TATCAGAACT
     3121 GGTGATTTAG GTGGTTCCAA CAGTACCACc GAAGTCGGTG ATGCTGTCGC CGAAGAAGTT
     3181 AAGAAAATCC TTGCTTAAAA AGATTCTCTT TTTTTATGAT ATTTGTACAT AAACTTTATA
     3241 AATGAAATTC ATAATAGAAA CGACACGAAA TTACAAAATG GAATATGTTC ATAGGGTAGA
     3301 CGAAACTATA TACGCAATCT ACATACATTT ATCAAGAAGG AGAAAAAGGA GGATGTAAAG
     3361 GAATACAGGT AAGCAAATTG ATACTAATGG CTCAACGTGA TAAGGAAAAA GAATTGCACT
     3421 TTAACATTAA TATTGACAAG GAGGAGGGCA CCACACAAAA AGTTAGGTGT AACAGAAAAT
     3481 CATGAAACTA TGATTCCTAA TTTATATATT GGAGGATTTT CTCTAAAAAA AAAAAAATAC
     3541 AACAAATAAA AAACACTCAA TGACCTGACC ATTTGATGGA GTTTAAGTCA ATACCTTCTT
     3601 GAACCATTTC CCATAATGGT GAAAGTTCCC TCAAGAATTT TACTCTGTCA GAAACGGCCT
     3661 TAACGACGTA GTCGATCGAC ggtgtgaaat accgcacaga tgcgtaagga gaaaataccg
     3721 catcaggcgc cattcgccat tcaggctgcg caactgttgg gaagggcgat cggtgcgggc
     3781 ctcttcgcta ttacgccagc tggcgaaagg gggatgtgct gcaaggcgat taagttgggt
     3841 aacgccaggg ttttcccagt cacgacgttg taaaacgacg gccagtgCCA AGCTTGCATG
     3901 CCTGCAGGTC GACTCTAGAG GATCcccacg gtaccCCTGT TTCGTCCTCA CGGACTCATC
     3961 AGACCGGAAA GCACATCCGG TGACAGGgca ccaccgactc ggtgccactc acttttttca
     4021 agttgataac ggactagcct tattttaact tgctatttct agctctaaaa cagagagata
     4081 acCCACaaga aTTGagttaa gcccaTTCTT CGGTACAGGT TATGTTTTTT GGCAACAGCA
     4141 ACTATTCAAA TCAACTGAAA GTTTTTTAGA ATTCAACAAC TTCCAATACT CAAGTGTCCA
     4201 AGCTAGCAAA CTGTTTAATA ATCGTGACCC AACATTCCTT TCATGCGCAC CCTCAGCGTC
     4261 ACATAAATCA ACACTTTACA ACACCTATTC AAAGCTTCTA TATGCCTTCG TCATTTAAAT
     4321 GTCTAACATT TCAAAAAAGT GTTTGCTAAT GGTAAATTCT TGAGTTTTCT TGGAAGCACA
     4381 TATATAACGA GTGTGACTGT TCTACGCTCC TTGCTGACTA GTCATCAGTC TACGCATGCC
     4441 AACTACCACC AACATAAGCA AAAggtaccc gggGTACCGA GCTCGAATTC GTAATCATGT
     4501 catagctgtt tcctgtgtga aattgttatc cgctcacaat tccacacaac atacgagccg
     4561 gaagcataaa gtgtaaagcc tggggtgcct aatgagtgag ctaactcaca ttaattgcgt
     4621 tgcgctcact gcccgctttc cagtcgggaa acctgtcgtg ccagctgcat taatgaatcg
     4681 gccaacgcgc ggggagaggc ggtttgcgta ttgggcgctc ttccgcttcc tcgctcactg
     4741 actcgctgcg ctcggtcgtt cggctgcggc gagcggtatc agctcactca aaggcggtaa
     4801 tacggttatc cacagaatca ggggataacg caggaaagaa catgtgagca aaaggccagc
     4861 aaaaggccag gaaccgtaaa aaggccgcgt tgctggcgtt tttccatagg ctccgccccc
     4921 ctgacgagca tcacaaaaat cgacgctcaa gtcagaggtg gcgaaacccg acaggactat
     4981 aaagatacca ggcgtttccc cctggaagct ccctcgtgcg ctctcctgtt ccgaccctgc
     5041 cgcttaccgg atacctgtcc gcctttctcc cttcgggaag cgtggcgctt tctcatagct
     5101 cacgctgtag gtatctcagt tcggtgtagg tcgttcgctc caagctgggc tgtgtgcacg
     5161 aaccccccgt tcagcccgac cgctgcgcct tatccggtaa ctatcgtctt gagtccaacc
     5221 cggtaagaca cgacttatcg ccactggcag cagccactgg taacaggatt agcagagcga
     5281 ggtatgtagg cggtgctaca gagttcttga agtggtggcc taactacggc tacactagaa
     5341 gaacagtatt tggtatctgc gctctgctga agccagttac cttcggaaaa agagttggta
     5401 gctcttgatc cggcaaacaa accaccgctg gtagcggtgg tttttttgtt tgcaagcagc
     5461 agattacgcg cagaaaaaaa ggatctcaag aagatccttt gatcttttct acggggtctg
     5521 acgctcagtg gaacgaaaac tcacgttaag ggattttggt catgagatta tcaaaaagga
     5581 tcttcaccta gatcctttta aattaaaaat gaagttttaa atcaatctaa agtatatatg
     5641 agtaaacttg gtctgacagt taccaatgct taatcagtga ggcacctatc tcagcgatct
     5701 gtctatttcg ttcatccata gttgcctgac tccccgtcgt gtagataact acgatacggg
     5761 agggcttacc atctggcccc agtgctgcaa tgataccgcg agacccacgc tcaccggctc
     5821 cagatttatc agcaataaac cagccagccg gaagggccga gcgcagaagt ggtcctgcaa
     5881 ctttatccgc ctccatccag tctattaatt gttgccggga agctagagta agtagttcgc
     5941 cagttaatag tttgcgcaac gttgttgcca ttgctacagg catcgtggtg tcacgctcgt
     6001 cgtttggtat ggcttcattc agctccggtt cccaacgatc aaggcgagtt acatgatccc
     6061 ccatgttgtg caaaaaagcg gttagctcct tcggtcctcc gatcgttgtc agaagtaagt
     6121 tggccgcagt gttatcactc atggttatgg cagcactgca taattctctt actgtcatgc
     6181 catccgtaag atgcttttct gtgactggtg agtactcaac caagtcattc tgagaatagt
     6241 gtatgcggcg accgagttgc tcttgcccgg cgtcaatacg ggataatacc gcgccacata
     6301 gcagaacttt aaaagtgctc atcattggaa aacgttcttc ggggcgaaaa ctctcaagga
     6361 tcttaccgct gttgagatcc agttcgatgt aacccactcg tgcacccaac tgatcttcag
     6421 catcttttac tttcaccagc gtttctgggt gagcaaaaac aggaaggcaa aatgccgcaa
     6481 aaaagggaat aagggcgaca cggaaatgtt gaatactcat actcttcctt tttcaatatt
     6541 attgaagcat ttatcagggt tattgtctca tgagcggata catatttgaa tgtatttaga
     6601 aaaataaaca aataggggtt ccgcgcacat ttccccgaaa agtgccacct gacGCCCTAC
     6661 AACAACTAAG AAAATGGCTA TCATGCGGAA GCTGGTGAGA AGAACAGCAT CGGGACAAGG
     6721 GAAGGAAGAA CAAAGACAAA GAAAACAAAA GAAAGCAATT GAAAACAAAA CAAAACAATT
     6781 TTCATTCCTT CTCTTATCAT TCCTTTTCTT TTCTTTTCTC TCATTCAACG CACTCCATCG
     6841 TATCCGTATT CCTCTTATTT TTTCTCTTTC TCTATATCCA TTTCTTTCTC TCTAGGTGTG
     6901 TCCTCTCTCT CTCTTCAATT TCTCTACTCC GCATTCCAAC GCATCCTTCC CCCAACCTCC
     6961 CATTTCCTCC TTACGGCCCG ATAGCGATCG TCTTTCCCTC GCTATCACTC GCTACCGGCC
     7021 CCTCCTCTGC ACCGTAACCT CCTACGTATT TACCATATCA TAAAGTTTTT TCCGACGCTT
     7081 ATCGCTGACC CCCTGTCGCC CTCCTATTGG CTTCCGGATT ATCTTCTTGT CCATAAGGTG
     7141 ATCCATGCTT CCTGAAGATT CCCGAAATGT GTCCACTTTG GCGGGGAATC ATTCCATCCA
     7201 CTTCTTTCTC TCTCGCTTTC CTCATTCGGC GCTCCCCTTC CGCGTCTCAT TGGTCTTCCG
     7261 CTCCGTTTTT GCTTTGCCGA TGTTACTTGG GGAGAGGTGC GATAATCCTT TCGCAAAAAC
     7321 TCGGTTTGAC GCCTCCCATG GTATAAATAG TGGGTGGTGG ACAGGTGCCT TCGCTTTTCT
     7381 TTAAGCAAGA GAATTGCTGC AGGTCGACTC TAGAGATGGA CAAGAAGTAC TCCATTGGGC
     7441 TCGATATCGG CACAAACAGC GTCGGCTGGG CCGTCATTAC GGACGAGTAC AAGGTGCCGA
     7501 GCAAAAAATT CAAAGTTCTG GGCAATACCG ATCGCCACAG CATAAAGAAG AACCTCATTG
     7561 GCGCCCTCCT GTTCGACTCC GGGGAGACGG CCGAAGCCAC GCGGCTCAAA AGAACAGCAC
     7621 GGCGCAGATA TACCCGCAGA AAGAATCGGA TCTGCTACCT GCAGGAGATC TTTAGTAATG
     7681 AGATGGCTAA GGTGGATGAC TCTTTCTTCC ATAGGCTGGA GGAGTCCTTT TTGGTGGAGG
     7741 AGGATAAAAA GCACGAGCGC CACCCAATCT TTGGCAATAT CGTGGACGAG GTGGCGTACC
     7801 ATGAAAAGTA CCCAACCATA TATCATCTGA GGAAGAAGCT TGTAGACAGT ACTGATAAGG
     7861 CTGACTTGCG GTTGATCTAT CTCGCGCTGG CGCATATGAT CAAATTTCGG GGACACTTCC
     7921 TCATCGAGGG GGACCTGAAC CCAGACAACA GCGATGTCGA CAAACTCTTT ATCCAACTGG
     7981 TTCAGACTTA CAATCAGCTT TTCGAAGAGA ACCCGATCAA CGCATCCGGA GTTGACGCCA
     8041 AAGCAATCCT GAGCGCTAGG CTGTCCAAAT CCCGGCGGCT CGAAAACCTC ATCGCACAGC
     8101 TCCCTGGGGA GAAGAAGAAC GGCCTGTTTG GTAATCTTAT CGCCCTGTCA CTCGGGCTGA
     8161 CCCCCAACTT TAAATCTAAC TTCGACCTGG CCGAAGATGC CAAGCTTCAA CTGAGCAAAG
     8221 ACACCTACGA TGATGATCTC GACAATCTGC TGGCCCAGAT CGGCGACCAG TACGCAGACC
     8281 TTTTTTTGGC GGCAAAGAAC CTGTCAGACG CCATTCTGCT GAGTGATATT CTGCGAGTGA
     8341 ACACGGAGAT CACCAAAGCT CCGCTGAGCG CTAGTATGAT CAAGCGCTAT GATGAGCACC
     8401 ACCAAGACTT GACTTTGCTG AAGGCCCTTG TCAGACAGCA ACTGCCTGAG AAGTACAAGG
     8461 AAATTTTCTT CGATCAGTCT AAAAATGGCT ACGCCGGATA CATTGACGGC GGAGCAAGCC
     8521 AGGAGGAATT TTACAAATTT ATTAAGCCCA TCTTGGAAAA AATGGACGGC ACCGAGGAGC
     8581 TGCTGGTAAA GCTTAACAGA GAAGATCTGT TGCGCAAACA GCGCACTTTC GACAATGGAA
     8641 GCATCCCCCA CCAGATTCAC CTGGGCGAAC TGCACGCTAT CCTCAGGCGG CAAGAGGATT
     8701 TCTACCCCTT TTTGAAAGAT AACAGGGAAA AGATTGAGAA AATCCTCACA TTTCGGATAC
     8761 CCTACTATGT AGGCCCCCTC GCCCGGGGAA ATTCCAGATT CGCGTGGATG ACTCGCAAAT
     8821 CAGAAGAGAC CATCACTCCC TGGAACTTCG AGGAAGTCGT GGATAAGGGG GCCTCTGCCC
     8881 AGTCCTTCAT CGAAAGGATG ACTAACTTTG ATAAAAATCT GCCTAACGAA AAGGTGCTTC
     8941 CTAAACACTC TCTGCTGTAC GAGTACTTCA CAGTTTATAA CGAGCTCACC AAGGTCAAAT
     9001 ACGTCACAGA AGGGATGAGA AAGCCAGCAT TCCTGTCTGG AGAGCAGAAG AAAGCTATCG
     9061 TGGACCTCCT CTTCAAGACG AACCGGAAAG TTACCGTGAA ACAGCTCAAA GAAGACTATT
     9121 TCAAAAAGAT TGAATGTTTC GACTCTGTTG AAATCAGCGG AGTGGAGGAT CGCTTCAACG
     9181 CATCCCTGGG AACGTATCAC GATCTCCTGA AAATCATTAA AGACAAGGAC TTCCTGGACA
     9241 ATGAGGAGAA CGAGGACATT CTTGAGGACA TTGTCCTCAC CCTTACGTTG TTTGAAGATA
     9301 GGGAGATGAT TGAAGAACGC TTGAAAACTT ACGCTCATCT CTTCGACGAC AAAGTCATGA
     9361 AACAGCTCAA GAGGCGCCGA TATACAGGAT GGGGGCGGCT GTCAAGAAAA CTGATCAATG
     9421 GGATCCGAGA tAAGCAGtcT GGAAAGACAA TCCTGGATTT TCTTAAGTCC GATGGATTTG
     9481 CCAACCGGAA CTTCATGCAG TTGATCCATG ATGACTCTCT CACCTTTAAG GAGGACATCC
     9541 AGAAAGCACA AGTTTCTGGC CAGGGGGACA GTCTTCACGA GCACATCGCT AATCTTGCAG
     9601 GTAGCCCAGC TATCAAAAAG GGAATACTGC AGACCGTTAA GGTCGTGGAT GAACTCGTCA
     9661 AAGTAATGGG AAGGCATAAG CCCGAGAATA TCGTTATCGA GATGGCCCGA GAGAACCAAA
     9721 CTACCCAGAA GGGACAGAAG AACAGTAGGG AAAGGATGAA GAGGATTGAA GAGGGTATAA
     9781 AAGAACTGGG GTCCCAAATC CTTAAGGAAC ACCCAGTTGA AAACACCCAG CTTCAGAATG
     9841 AGAAGCTCTA CCTGTACTAC CTGCAGAACG GCAGGGACAT GTACGTGGAT CAGGAACTGG
     9901 ACATCAATCG GCTCTCCGAC TACGACGTGG ATCATATCGT GCCCCAGTCT TTTCTCAAAG
     9961 ATGATTCTAT TGATAATAAA GTGTTGACAA GATCCGATAA AAATAGAGGG AAGAGTGATA
    10021 ACGTCCCCTC AGAAGAAGTT GTCAAGAAAA TGAAAAATTA TTGGCGGCAG CTGCTGAACG
    10081 CCAAACTGAT CACACAACGG AAGTTCGATA ATCTGACTAA GGCTGAACGA GGTGGCCTGT
    10141 CTGAGTTGGA TAAAGCCGGC TTCATCAAAA GGCAGCTTGT TGAGACACGC CAGATCACCA
    10201 AGCACGTGGC CCAAATTCTC GATTCACGCA TGAACACCAA GTACGATGAA AATGACAAAC
    10261 TGATTCGAGA GGTGAAAGTT ATTACTCTGA AGTCTAAGCT GGTCTCAGAT TTCAGAAAGG
    10321 ACTTTCAGTT TTATAAGGTG AGAGAGATCA ACAATTACCA CCATGCGCAT GATGCCTACC
    10381 TGAATGCAGT GGTAGGCACT GCACTTATCA AAAAATATCC CAAGCTTGAA TCTGAATTTG
    10441 TTTACGGAGA CTATAAAGTG TACGATGTTA GGAAAATGAT CGCAAAGTCT GAGCAGGAAA
    10501 TAGGCAAGGC CACCGCTAAG TACTTCTTTT ACAGCAATAT TATGAATTTT TTCAAGACCG
    10561 AGATTACACT GGCCAATGGA GAGATTCGGA AGCGACCACT TATCGAAACA AACGGAGAAA
    10621 CAGGAGAAAT CGTGTGGGAC AAGGGTAGGG ATTTCGCGAC AGTCCGGAAG GTCCTGTCCA
    10681 TGCCGCAGGT GAACATCGTT AAAAAGACCG AAGTACAGAC CGGAGGCTTC TCCAAGGAAA
    10741 GTATCCTCCC GAAAAGGAAC AGCGACAAGC TGATCGCACG CAAAAAAGAT TGGGACCCCA
    10801 AGAAATACGG CGGATTCGAT TCTCCTACAG TCGCTTACAG TGTACTGGTT GTGGCCAAAG
    10861 TGGAGAAAGG GAAGTCTAAA AAACTCAAAA GCGTCAAGGA ACTGCTGGGC ATCACAATCA
    10921 TGGAGCGATC AAGCTTCGAA AAAAACCCCA TCGACTTTCT CGAGGCGAAA GGATATAAAG
    10981 AGGTCAAAAA AGACCTCATC ATTAAGCTTC CCAAGTACTC TCTCTTTGAG CTTGAAAACG
    11041 GCCGGAAACG AATGCTCGCT AGTGCGGGCG AGCTGCAGAA AGGTAACGAG CTGGCACTGC
    11101 CCTCTAAATA CGTTAATTTC TTGTATCTGG CCAGCCACTA TGAAAAGCTC AAAGGGTCTC
    11161 CCGAAGATAA TGAGCAGAAG CAGCTGTTCG TGGAACAACA CAAACACTAC CTTGATGAGA
    11221 TCATCGAGCA AATAAGCGAA TTCTCCAAAA GAGTGATCCT CGCCGACGCT AACCTCGATA
    11281 AGGTGCTTTC TGCTTACAAT AAGCACAGGG ATAAGCCCAT CAGGGAGCAG GCAGAAAACA
    11341 TTATCCACTT GTTTACTCTG ACCAACTTGG GCGCGCCTGC AGCCTTCAAG TACTTCGACA
    11401 CCACCATAGA CAGAAAGCGG TACACCTCTA CAAAGGAGGT CCTGGACGCC ACACTGATTC
    11461 ATCAGTCAAT TACGGGGCTC TATGAAACAA GAATCGACCT CTCTCAGCTC GGTGGAGACA
    11521 GCAGGGCTGA CCCCAAGAAG AAGAGGAAGG TGTGATTTTG GACCTCGAGT CATTGGACCT
    11581 CGAGTCATGT AATTAGTTAT GTCACGCTTA CATTCACGCC CTCCCCCCAC ATCCGCTCTA
    11641 ACCGAAAAGG AAGGAGTTAG ACAACCTGAA GTCTAGGTCC CTATTTATTT TTTTATAGTT
    11701 ATGTTAGTAT TAAGAACGTT ATTTATATTT CAAATTTTTC TTTTTTTTCT GTACAGACGC
    11761 GTGTACGCAT GTAACATTAT ACTGAAAACC TTGCTTGAGA AGGTTTTGGG ACGCTCGAAG
    11821 GCTTTAATTT GCGATCCCCg tctaagaaac cattattatc atgacattaa cctataaaaa
    11881 taggcgtatc acgaggccct ttcgtc
//
