>Addgene plasmid #74214 | pMZ377 | addgene partial sequence | sequence record 141043 | pART1-5 5'-TCTCTCGCTTTCCTCATTCG-3'
CGTTTTTGCTTTGCCGATGTTACTTGGGGAGAGGTGCGATAATCCTTTCGCAAAAACTCGGTTTGACGCC
TCCCATGGTATAAATAGTGGGTGGTGGACAGGTGCCTTCGCTTTTCTTTAAGCAAGAGAATTGCTGCAGG
TCGACTCTAGAGATGGACAAGAAGTACTCCATTGGGCTCGATATCGGCACAAACAGCGTCGGTTGGGCCG
TCATTACGGACGAGTACAAGGTGCCGAGCAAAAAATTCAAAGTTCTGGGCAATACCGATCGCCACAGCAT
AAAGAAGAACCTCATTGGCGCCCTCCTGTTCGACTCCGGGGAGACGGCCGAAGCCACGCGGCTCAAAAGA
ACAGCACGGCGCAGATATACCCGCAGAAAGAATCGGATCTGCTACCTGCAGGAGATCTTTAGTAATGAGA
TGGCTAAGGTGGATGACTCTTTCTTCCATAGGCTGGAGGAGTCCTTTTTGGTGGAGGAGGATAAAAAGCA
CGAGCGCCACCCAATCTTTGGCAATATCGTGGACGAGGTGGCGTACCATGAAAAGTACCCAACCATATAT
CATCTGAGGAAGAAGCTTGTAGACAGTACTGATAAGGCTGACTTGCGGTTGATCTATCTCGCGCTGGCGC
ATATGATCAAATTTCGGGGACACTTCCTCATCGAGGGGGACCTGAACCCAGACAACAGCGATGTCGACAA
ACTCTTTATCCAACTGGTTCAGACTTACAATCAGCTTTTCGAAGAGAACCCGATCAACGCATCCGGAGTT
GACGCCAAAGCAATCCTGAGCGCTAGGCTGTCC
