>Addgene plasmid #74214 | pMZ377 | addgene partial sequence | sequence record 141044 | Leu2-F 5'-atgctgtcgccgaagaag-3'
TTTTTATGATATTTGTACATAAACTTTATAAATGAAATTCATAATAGAAACGACACGAAATTACAAAATG
GAATATGTTCATAGGGTAGACGAAACTATATACGCAATCTACATACATTTATCAAGAAGGAGAAAAAGGA
GGATGTAAAGGAATACAGGTAAGCAAATTGATACTAATGGCTCAACGTGATAAGGAAAAAGAATTGCACT
TTAACATTAATATTGACAAGGAGGAGGGCACCACACAAAAAGTTAGGTGTAACAGAAAATCATGAAACTA
TGATTCCTAATTTATATATTGGAGGATTTTCTCTAAAAAAAAAAAAATACAACAAATAAAAAACACTCAA
TGACCTGACCATTTGATGGAGTTTAAGTCAATACCTTCTTGAACCATTTCCCATAATGGTGAAAGTTCCC
TCAAGAATTTTACTCTGTCAGAAACGGCCTTAACGACGTAGTCGATCGACGGTGTGAAATACCGCACAGA
TGCGTAAGGAGAAAATACCGCATCAGGCGCCATTCGCCATTCAGGCTGCGCAACTGTTGGGAAGGGCGAT
CGGTGCGGGCCTCTTCGCTATTACGCCAGCTGGCGAAAGGGGGATGTGCTGCAAGGCGATTAAGTTGGGT
AACGCCAGGGTTTTCCCAGTCACGACGTTGTAAAACGACGGCCAGTGCCAAGCTTGCATGCCTGCAGGTC
GACTCTAGAGGATCCCCACGGTACCCCTGTTTCGTCCTCACGGACTCATCAGACCGGAAAGCACATCCGG
TGACAGGGCACCACCGACTCGGTGCCACTCACTTTTTTCAAGTTGATAACGGACTAGCCTTATTTTAACT
TGCTATTTCTAGCTCTAAAACAGAGAGATAACCCACAAGAATTGAGTTAAGCCCATTCTT
